>Addgene plasmid #129363 | pRSET QUEEN7mu K57A | addgene full sequence | sequence record 259965 | Addgene NGS Result
TAATACGACTCACTATAGGGAGACCACAACGGTTTCCCTCTAGAAATAATTTTGTTTAACTTTAAGAAGG
AGATATACATATGCGGGGTTCTCATCATCATCATCATCATGGTATGGCTAGCATGACTGGTGGACAGCAA
ATGGGTCGGGATCTGTACGACGATGACGATAAGGATCCGATGAAAACGATCCACGTGAGCGTCACTACTC
CTGATGGCCCGGTGTACGAAGACGATGTTGAAATGGTCAGCGTCAAAGCGAAAAGCGGCGAGCTCGGCAT
TTTGCCGGGGCACATTCCGCTTAAGGCCCCGCTCGAGATCAGCGCGGCCCGGCTGAAAAAAGGCGGCGCG
ACGCAATACATTGCCGTCAGCGGCGGCAATTTGGAAGTCCGCCCGGACAAAGTGACGATTAACGCTCAAG
CTGCTGAACGGGCGGAGGACATTGACGTCCTCCGCGCCAAAGCGGCGAAAGAGCGGGCGGAGCGCCGCCT
GCAAAGCCAGACCCGTTACAACAGCCACAACGTCTATATCATGGCCGACAAGCAGAAGAACGGCATCAAG
GTGAACTTCAAGATCCGCCACAACATCGAGGACGGCAGCGTGCAGCTCGCCGACCACTACCAGCAGAACA
CCCCCATCGGCGACGGCCCCGTGCTGCTGCCCGACAACCACTACCTGAGCACCCAGTCCAAGCTGAGCAA
AGACCCCAACGAGAAGCGCGATCACATGGTCCTGCTGGAGTTCGTGACCGCCGCCGGGATCACTCTCGGC
ATGGACGAGCTGTACAAGGGTGGCACCGGAGGGAGCATGGTGAGCAAGGGCGAGGAGCTGTTCACCGGGG
TGGTGCCCATCCTGGTCGAGCTGGACGGCGACGTAAACGGCCACAAGTTCAGCGTGTCCGGCGAGGGCGA
GGGCGATGCCACCTACGGCAAGCTGACCCTGAAGTTCATCTGCACCACCGGCAAGCTGCCCGTGCCCTGG
CCCACCCTCGTGACCACCCTGACCTACGGCGTGCAGTGCTTCAGCCGCTACCCCGACCACATGAAGCAGC
ACGACTTCTTCAAGTCCGCCATGCCCGAAGGCTACGTCCAGGAGCGCACCATCTTCTTCAAGGACGACGG
CAACTACAAGACCCGCGCCGAGGTGAAGTTCGAGGGCGACACCCTGGTGAACCGCATCGAGCTGAAGGGC
ATCGACTTCAAGGAGGACGGCAACATCCTGGGGCACAAGCTGGAGTACAACCTGGGTGACATCGACTTCA
AACGGGCCGAACTGGCGTTAAAACGCGCCATGAACCGTTTGAGCGTTGCGGAAATGAAGTGAATTCGAAG
CTTGATCCGGCTGCTAACAAAGCCCGAAAGGAAGCTGAGTTGGCTGCTGCCACCGCTGAGCAATAACTAG
CATAACCCCTTGGGGCCTCTAAACGGGTCTTGAGGGGTTTTTTGCTGAAAGGAGGAACTATATCCGGATC
TGGCGTAATAGCGAAGAGGCCCGCACCGATCGCCCTTCCCAACAGTTGCGCAGCCTGAATGGCGAATGGG
[124 nt withheld, positions 1541-1664]
C
[91 nt withheld, positions 1666-1756]
A
[49 nt withheld, positions 1758-1806]
CCTTTGACGTTGGAGTCCACGTTCTTT
[37 nt withheld, positions 1834-1870]
ACCCTATCTCGGTCTATTCTTTTGATTTATAAGGGATTTTGCCGATTTCGGCCTATTGGTTAAAAAATGA
GCTGATTTAACAAAAATTTAACGCGAATTTTAACAAAATATTAACGCTTACAATTTAGGTGGCACTTTTC
GGGGAAATGTGCGCGGAACCCCTATTTGTTTATTTTTCTAAATACATTCAAATATGTATCCGCTCATGAG
ACAATAACCCTGATAAATGCTTCAATAATATTGAAAAAGGAAGAGTATGAGTATTCAACATTTCCGTGTC
GCCCTTATTCCCTTTTTTGCGGCATTTTGCCTTCCTGTTTTTGCTCACCCAGAAACGCTGGTGAAAGTAA
AAGATGCTGAAGATCAGTTGGGTGCACGAGTGGGTTACATCGAACTGGATCTCAACAGCGGTAAGATCCT
TGAGAGTTTTCGCCCCGAAGAACGTTTTCCAATGATGAGCACTTTTAAAGTTCTGCTATGTGGCGCGGTA
TTATCCCGTATTGACGCCGGGCAAGAGCAACTCGGTCGCCGCATACACTATTCTCAGAATGACTTGGTTG
AGTACTCACCAGTCACAGAAAAGCATCTTACGGATGGCATGACAGTAAGAGAATTATGCAGTGCTGCCAT
AACCATGAGTGATAACACTGCGGCCAACTTACTTCTGACAACGATCGGAGGACCGAAGGAGCTAACCGCT
TTTTTGCACAACATGGGGGATCATGTAACTCGCCTTGATCGTTGGGAACCGGAGCTGAATGAAGCCATAC
CAAACGACGAGCGTGACACCACGATGCCTGTAGCAATGGCAACAACGTTGCGCAAACTATTAACTGGCGA
ACTACTTACTCTAGCTTCCCGGCAACAATTAATAGACTGGATGGAGGCGGATAAAGTTGCAGGACCACTT
CTGCGCTCGGCCCTTCCGGCTGGCTGGTTTATTGCTGATAAATCTGGAGCCGGTGAGCGTGGGTCTCGCG
GTATCATTGCAGCACTGGGGCCAGATGGTAAGCCCTCCCGTATCGTAGTTATCTACACGACGGGGAGTCA
GGCAACTATGGATGAACGAAATAGACAGATCGCTGAGATAGGTGCCTCACTGATTAAGCATTGGTAACTG
TCAGACCAAGTTTACTCATATATACTTTAGATTGATTTAAAACTTCATTTTTAATTTAAAAGGATCTAGG
TGAAGATCCTTTTTGATAATCTCATGACCAAAATCCCTTAACGTGAGTTTTCGTTCCACTGAGCGTCAGA
CCCCGTAGAAAAGATCAAAGGATCTTCTTGAGATCCTTTTTTTCTGCGCGTAATCTGCTGCTTGCAAACA
AAAAAACCACCGCTACCAGCGGTGGTTTGTTTGCCGGATCAAGAGCTACCAACTCTTTTTCCGAAGGTAA
CTGGCTTCAGCAGAGCGCAGATACCAAATACTGTTCTTCTAGTGTAGCCGTAGTTAGGCCACCACTTCAA
GAACTCTGTAGCACCGCCTACATACCTCGCTCTGCTAATCCTGTTACCAGTGGCTGCTGCCAGTGGCGAT
AAGTCGTGTCTTACCGGGTTGGACTCAAGACGATAGTTACCGGATAAGGCGCAGCGGTCGGGCTGAACGG
GGGGTTCGTGCACACAGCCCAGCTTGGAGCGAACGACCTACACCGAACTGAGATACCTACAGCGTGAGCT
ATGAGAAAGCGCCACGCTTCCCGAAGGGAGAAAGGCGGACAGGTATCCGGTAAGCGGCAGGGTCGGAACA
GGAGAGCGCACGAGGGAGCTTCCAGGGGGAAACGCCTGGTATCTTTATAGTCCTGTCGGGTTTCGCCACC
TCTGACTTGAGCGTCGATTTTTGTGATGCTCGTCAGGGGGGCGGAGCCTATGGAAAAACGCCAGCAACGC
GGCCTTTTTACGGTTCCTGGCCTTTTGCTGGCCTTTTGCTCACATGTTCTTTCCTGCGTTATCCCCTGAT
TCTGTGGATAACCGTATTACCGCCTTTGAGTGAGCTGATACCGCTCGCCGCAGCCGAACGACCGAGCGCA
GCGAGTCAGTGAGCGAGGAAGCGGAAGAGCGCCCAATACGCAAACCGCCTCTCCCCGCGCGTTGGCCGAT
TCATTAATGCAGGATCTCGATCCCGCGAAAT
Features (pLannotate 1.2.2; 16 found; start..end, strand, type, name):
      1..19      +  promoter       T7 promoter: promoter for bacteriophage T7 RNA polymerase
     51..73      +  RBS            RBS: efficient ribosome binding site from bacteriophage T7 gene 10 (Olins and Rangwala, 1989)
     93..113     +  CDS            capTEV™ (fragment): composite tag for in vivo biotinylation, TEV protease cleavage, and 6xHis tagging
    114..146     +  CDS            T7 tag (gene 10 leader): leader peptide from bacteriophage T7 gene 10 promotes efficient translation in E. coli
    150..173     +  CDS            Xpress™ tag: Xpress™ epitope tag, including an enterokinase recognition and cleavage site
    180..500     +  CDS            atpC (fragment): ATPE_GEOKA - Experimental evidence at protein level: Swiss-Prot protein existence level 1. Produces ATP from ADP in the presence of a proton gradient across the membrane. From Geobacillus kaustophilus (strain HTA426).
    519..1241    +  CDS            cEGFP: cEGFP is a basic (constitutively fluorescent) green fluorescent protein published in 2008, derived from Aequorea victoria.
   1248..1319    +  CDS            atpC (fragment): ATPE_BACP3 - Experimental evidence at protein level: Swiss-Prot protein existence level 1. Produces ATP from ADP in the presence of a proton gradient across the membrane. From Bacillus sp. (strain PS3).
   1340..1389    +  CDS            SET1 (fragment): solubility-enhancement tag derived from T7 phage gene 10B
   1397..1444    +  terminator     T7 terminator: transcription terminator for bacteriophage T7 RNA polymerase
   1470..1536    +  CDS            lacZα (fragment): LacZα fragment of β-galactosidase; lacZ fragment
   1541..1969    +  rep_origin     f1 ori (sequence partly withheld): f1 bacteriophage origin of replication; arrow indicates direction of (+) strand synthesis
   2022..2126    +  promoter       AmpR promoter: bla
   2127..2987    +  CDS            AmpR: β-lactamase; bla; confers resistance to ampicillin, carbenicillin, and related antibiotics
   3158..3746    +  rep_origin     ori: high-copy-number ColE1/pMB1/pBR322/pUC origin of replication
   3929..3982    +  CDS            lacI (fragment): lac repressor; lacI; The lac repressor binds to the lac operator to inhibit transcription in E. coli. This inhibition can be relieved by adding lactose or isopropyl-β-D-thiogalactopyranoside (IPTG).
