[The description below was written by a language model from this plasmid's Addgene catalogue record and pLannotate feature annotations shown in this document.]
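Description:
pRSET QUEEN7mu K57A is a 4.0 kb bacterial expression plasmid built on the pRSET B backbone and carrying a point mutant (K57A) of QUEEN-7mu, a synthetic, genetically encoded fluorescent ATP indicator protein. It is maintained in E. coli at high copy through a ColE1/pUC-type origin and selected with ampicillin via the β-lactamase gene under its own promoter. An f1 phage origin is also present, which allows production of single-stranded DNA. Short annotated fragments of lacZα, lacI and a T7 gene 10B-derived solubility tag appear to be backbone remnants rather than functional elements.

Expression is driven by a T7 promoter followed by the T7 gene 10 ribosome binding site and ended by the T7 terminator, so the protein is made in hosts that supply T7 RNA polymerase. The open reading frame begins with the usual pRSET leader: a short match annotated as a 6xHis-containing tag fragment, the T7 gene 10 leader peptide and an Xpress epitope that includes an enterokinase cleavage site, supporting affinity purification, detection and tag removal. The sensor itself is annotated as a GFP-derived module (called cEGFP by the annotation tool) inserted between two fragments of the bacterial F-type ATP synthase ε subunit (atpC), whose best matches are Geobacillus kaustophilus and Bacillus sp. PS3 proteins. In this type of design, ATP binding to the ε subunit changes the fluorescence of the embedded fluorescent protein.

The record describes the construct only as a mutant of QUEEN-7mu and does not state the effect of K57A. It comes from work on quantitative live-cell ATP imaging, and the vector is suited to recombinant production of the mutant for comparison with the parent sensor.
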