Addgene plasmid #129363: pRSET QUEEN7mu K57A
Purpose: mutant of QUEEN-7mu
Depositing lab: Yasushi Okada. Depositing organization: RIKEN Center for Biosystems Dynamics Research, Kobe. Publication: Live cell imaging of metabolic heterogeneity by quantitative fluorescent ATP indicator protein, QUEEN-37C. Yaginuma H, Okada Y. bioRxiv 2021.10.08.463131 10.1101/2021.10.08.463131.
Backbone
  Vector backbone: pRSET B
  Vector type: Bacterial Expression
Growth in bacteria
  Bacterial resistance: Ampicillin, 100 μg/mL
  Growth temperature: 37°C
  Growth strain: DH5alpha
  Copy number: High Copy
Gene/Insert
  Gene/Insert name: QUEEN7mu K57A
  Species: Synthetic
  Cloning method: Restriction Enzyme; 5′ cloning site Unknown (unknown if destroyed)
Terms and licenses: Academic/Nonprofit Terms; Industry Terms: Not Available to Industry
Depositor comments: Depositor Adm #1213 . Please visit https://www.biorxiv.org/content/10.1101/2021.10.08.463131v1 for bioRxiv preprint.
How to cite: pRSET QUEEN7mu K57A was a gift from Yasushi Okada (Addgene plasmid # 129363 ; http://n2t.net/addgene:129363 ; RRID:Addgene_129363)
